>Addgene plasmid #44666 | PL08007B1A06 | depositor partial sequence | sequence record 61190 | PL08007B1A06 sequence 1272 bps
AAATTCGAGAACTTTTGATAGATTTCACTTTAGCAGCCTTGGAAATCAAACCAGCAAATTTAATAGAGTT
TTCAGCAAATTATTTTCAAAATTTGCTAACTGAAAGAACGGTGGATGTACCAAAATCTTCAGTTTTTGAT
AGAAAATTTGAATCAGTTCTTCGGAAAAACAGATCCAGCATTGATAACTCTGAGCATCTGGAACATGATG
ATAAACGAGGTCGACGTCGTTTTGCAATTTCTTCGGAAAGTTGGAGTCCGTACGATATTTCAGTGTCAAA
TACTAAAGAAATGCATTCAAATACTTTGAAAACAACTACAGAAATTGAAATTTTGAAAAGACTAATTTCA
AGAATTTCAATTTTCAAAACATTAGGTGATGATGAGATTGATGAGGTTATTTTAGCAATGAATATGCTGA
TTGTTAAAGCTGAGGATGTAATTATTCAGCAAGGCGATCCAGGAGATCATTTTTATGTAATACAATCTGG
GATCTTCGATGTTTTCATTAAGAATAAATACAACGCATTGGAACATATTAACACTTACAACAATCAAGGC
TCGTTTGGAGACCTGGCTTTGCTGTATAACTCACCAAGATCAGCGACAATTATTGCTCGAACCGCTGGAA
TACTGTGGTACATGAATAGAAAAACATTTAAAACAATAGTTATTTTGAAAGCTCACGTGAAGAGAATAAC
GTATGTAAATTTTATTTCATCTGTGCCATTGTTCGATTCACTGGCAAACGATGAAAGACTTCACATCGCT
GATGCGATCCACATGAAGACATATGACATTGACTCTGTGATTATTCGTCAAGGAGATGTTGGAAAGCACA
TGTACTTTATTGAAAGCGGAAAAGTAGGAGTTTATGTTGATTCGGGAAATGTAAGAAAGCAGATTTCAAT
TCTACACAAAGGTCAATATTTTGGTGAACTTTCCTTAATGACAAACAAACCGCGAGCAGCAACCATAATA
TGTTTAGAAAGGACTGTTGTTGGGATATTAGAGAGGTCTAGCTTTGAAAGACTCTTAGGACCATGTATAG
AAGTTTTACAGCGCAATGCATTGAAATATGAGGTATCTTTACAGGAACTCATTCTAGGGAACATGCAAAA
CAATGCTCCTCTTTAATTAAAATAATCAAAATTTTTAAAATTTTAACTGAAAAATTGATAATTAAGTAAA
ATTATATAATTTAATATAATATAGTCAAATCAATTATGTAAAAAATATATATTATATTATAGAAAAAAAA
AAAAAAAAAATG
