>Addgene plasmid #44666 | PL08007B1A06 | addgene partial sequence | sequence record 63678 | M13_pUC_fwd
ATACGACTCACTATAGGGCGAATTGGGTACCGGGCCCCCCCTCGAGGTCGACGGTATCGATAAGCTTGAT
ATCGAATTCCGTTGCTGTCGAAATTCGAGAACTTTTGATAGATTTCACTTTAGCAGCCTTGGAAATCAAA
CCAGCAAATTTAATAGAGTTTTCAGCAAATTATTTTCAAAATTTGCTAACTGAAAGAACGGTGGATGTAC
CAAAATCTTCAGTTTTTGATAGAAAATTTGAATCAGTTCTTCGGAAAAACAGATCCAGCATTGATAACTC
TGAGCATCTGGAACATGATGATAAACGAGGTCGACGTCGTTTTGCAATTTCTTCGGAAAGTTGGAGTCCG
TACGATATTTCAGTGTCAAATACTAAAGAAATGCATTCAAATACTTTGAAAACAACTACAGAAATTGAAA
TTTTGAAAAGACTAATTTCAAGAATTTCAATTTTCAAAACATTAGGTGATGATGAGATTGATGAGGTTAT
TTTAGCAATGAATATGCTGATTGTTAAAGCTGAGGATGTAATTATTCAGCAAGGCGATCCAGGAGATCAT
TTTTATGTAATACAATCTGGGATCTTCGATGTTTTCATTAAGAATAAATACAACGCATTGGAACATATTA
ACACTTACAACAATCAAGGCTCGTTTGGAGACCTGGCTTTGCTGTATAACTCACCAAGATCAGCGACAAT
TATTGCTCGAACCGCTGGAATACTGTGGTACATGAATAGAAAAACATTTAAAACAATAGTTATTTTGAAA
GCTCACGTGAAGAGAATAACGTATGTAAATTTTATTTCATCTGTGCCATTGTTCGATTCACTGGCAAACG
ATGAAAGACTTCACATCGCTGATGCGATCCACATGAAGACATATGACATTGACTCTGTGATTATTCGTCA
AGGAGATGTTGGAAAGCACATGT
