>Addgene plasmid #44666 | PL08007B1A06 | addgene partial sequence | sequence record 63681 | M13_pUC_rev
GATTACGCCAAGCGCGCAATTAACCCTCACTAAAGGGAACAAAAGCTGGAGCTCCACCGCGGTGGCGGCC
GCTCGCATTTTTTTTTTTTTTTTTTCTATAATATAATATATATTTTTTACATAATTGATTTGACTATATT
ATATTAAATTATATAATTTTACTTAATTATCAATTTTTCAGTTAAAATTTTAAAAATTTTGATTATTTTA
ATTAAAGAGGAGCATTGTTTTGCATGTTCCCTAGAATGAGTTCCTGTAAAGATACCTCATATTTCAATGC
ATTGCGCTGTAAAACTTCTATACATGGTCCTAAGAGTCTTTCAAAGCTAGACCTCTCTAATATCCCAACA
ACAGTCCTTTCTAAACATATTATGGTTGCTGCTCGCGGTTTGTTTGTCATTAAGGAAAGTTCACCAAAAT
ATTGACCTTTGTGTAGAATTGAAATCTGCTTTCTTACATTTCCCGAATCAACATAAACTCCTACTTTTCC
GCTTTCAATAAAGTACATGTGCTTTCCAACATCTCCTTGACGAATAATCACAGAGTCAATGTCATATGTC
TTCATGTGGATCGCATCAGCGATGTGAAGTCTTTCATCGTTTGCCAGTGAATCGAACAATGGCACAGATG
AAATAAAATTTACATACGTTATTCTCTTCACGTGAGCTTTCAAAATAACTATTGTTTTAAATGTTTTTCT
ATTCATGTACCACAGTATTCCAGCGGTTCGAGCAATAATTGTCGCTGATCTTGGTGAGTTATACAGCAAA
GCCAGGTCTCCAAACGAGCCTTGATTGTTGTAAGTGTTAATATGTTCCAATGCGTTGTATTTATTCTTAA
TGAAAACATCGAAGATCCCAGATTGTATTACATAAAAATGATCTCCTGGATCGCCTTGCTGAATAATTAC
ATCCTCAGCTTTAACAATCAGCA
