[The description below was written by a language model from this plasmid's Addgene catalogue record.]
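Description:
PL08007B1A06 is a cDNA clone from the planarian flatworm Schmidtea mediterranea carried in pBluescript SK II (+), a small (about 3 kb without insert) high-copy bacterial cloning phagemid. It is propagated in standard E. coli cloning strains such as DH5alpha and selected with ampicillin. No feature table accompanies the record. The pBluescript backbone is generally known to provide a pUC-type origin, an f1 origin for single-stranded DNA production, and a multiple cloning site flanked by opposing phage RNA polymerase promoters.

The insert corresponds to an expressed sequence tag assembly, EST Contig 5746 (alternative clone name PL06018B1A11), cloned directionally between EcoRI at the 5′ end and NotI at the 3′ end, with both sites retained so the fragment can be excised again. The record does not give the insert length, the identity or predicted function of the encoded gene, or whether the clone is a full-length cDNA. According to the entry, transcription from the T7 promoter yields sense RNA and transcription from the T3 promoter yields antisense RNA; the same T7 and T3 sites serve as sequencing primer positions. There is no promoter for expression in eukaryotic cells, so the plasmid functions as a template for in vitro transcription rather than as an expression vector.

The clone is associated with a study identifying molecular markers of the hermaphroditic reproductive system of S. mediterranea. In that context, its likely use is to generate antisense riboprobes for in situ hybridization, with sense transcripts as controls, although the record does not state the application explicitly.
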