Addgene plasmid #44666: PL08007B1A06
Depositing lab: Phillip Newmark. Depositing organization: University of Illinois at Urbana-Champaign. Publication: Molecular markers to characterize the hermaphroditic reproductive system of the planarian Schmidtea mediterranea. Chong T, Stary JM, Wang Y, Newmark PA. BMC Dev Biol. 2011 Nov 10;11:69. 10.1186/1471-213X-11-69 PubMed 22074376.
Backbone
  Vector backbone: pBluescript SK II (+)
  Backbone size w/o insert (bp): 2961
Growth in bacteria
  Bacterial resistance: Ampicillin, 100 μg/mL
  Growth temperature: 37°C
  Growth strain: DH5alpha
  Copy number: High Copy
Gene/Insert
  Gene/Insert name: EST Contig 5746 (alt name: PL06018B1A11)
  Species: Schmidtea mediterranea
  GenBank ID: HO006595.1 DN314502.1
  Promoter: T7 sense, T3 antisense
  Cloning method: Restriction Enzyme; 5′ cloning site EcoRI (not destroyed); 3′ cloning site NotI (not destroyed)
  Sequencing primers: 5′ T7; 3′ T3
Terms and licenses: Academic/Nonprofit Terms; Industry Terms: Not Available to Industry
How to cite: PL08007B1A06 was a gift from Phillip Newmark (Addgene plasmid # 44666 ; http://n2t.net/addgene:44666 ; RRID:Addgene_44666)
